Addgene plasmid #113870: pUDR211
Purpose: expression of Cas9 programming sgRNA3 and sgRNA4 targetting HXT8 and HXT1 respectively
Depositing lab: Jean-Marc Daran & Jack Pronk. Depositing organization: Delft University of Technology. Publication: A toolkit for rapid CRISPR-SpCas9 assisted construction of hexose-transport-deficient Saccharomyces cerevisiae strains. Wijsman M, Swiat MA, Marques WL, Hettinga JK, van den Broek M, Torre Cortes P, Mans R, Pronk JT, Daran JM, Daran-Lapujade P. FEMS Yeast Res. 2019 Jan 1;19(1). pii: 5114578. doi: 10.1093/femsyr/foy107. PubMed 30285096.
Backbone
  Vector backbone: pROS14 (#107928)
  Backbone size w/o insert (bp): 6632
  Total vector size (bp): 6632
  Modifications to backbone: Replacement of the two CAN1 sgRNA target with HXT8 and 14 sgRNA target
  Vector type: Yeast Expression
  Selectable markers: LEU2
Growth in bacteria
  Bacterial resistance: Ampicillin, 100 μg/mL
  Growth temperature: 37°C
  Growth strain: DH5alpha
  Copy number: High Copy
Gene/Insert
  Gene/Insert name: sgRNA3-HXT8 / sgRNA4-HXT14
  gRNA/shRNA sequence: GAAATAATCACATAACATAC / ATAATAAATTCAAATGTGTT
  Species: S. cerevisiae (budding yeast)
Resource information
  A portion of this plasmid was derived from a plasmid made by: The backbone of the pMEL and pROS series was derived from p426-SNR52p-gRNA.CAN1.Y-SUP4t (Addgene # 43803).
Terms and licenses: Academic/Nonprofit Terms; Industry Terms: Not Available to Industry
Depositor comments: The pROS14 bacbone plasmid is described in "CRISPR/Cas9: a molecular Swiss army knife for simultaneous introduction of multiple genetic modifications in Saccharomyces cerevisiae. Mans R, van Rossum HM, Wijsman M, Backx A, Kuijpers NG, van den Broek M, Daran-Lapujade P, Pronk JT, van Maris AJ, Daran JM. FEMS Yeast Res. 2015 Mar;15(2). pii: fov004. doi: 10.1093/femsyr/fov004. Epub 2015 Mar 4. 10.1093/femsyr/fov004 PubMed 25743786"
How to cite: pUDR211 was a gift from Jean-Marc Daran & Jack Pronk (Addgene plasmid # 113870 ; http://n2t.net/addgene:113870 ; RRID:Addgene_113870)
