[The description below was written by a language model from this plasmid's Addgene catalogue record and pLannotate feature annotations shown in this document.]
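Description:
pUDR211 is a yeast–E. coli shuttle plasmid of about 6.6 kb that delivers two Streptococcus pyogenes Cas9 guide RNAs to Saccharomyces cerevisiae. It is built on the pROS14 backbone, whose lineage traces back to the p426-SNR52p-gRNA.CAN1.Y-SUP4t guide expression plasmid. In bacteria it replicates at high copy from a ColE1/pUC-type origin and is selected with ampicillin through the bla gene and its promoter. In yeast it is maintained episomally by the 2μ origin and selected by leucine prototrophy through a LEU2 marker. That marker region lies between two loxP sites. The feature table also calls a fragment of the RLP7 coding sequence there; the record does not explain it.

The payload consists of two guide RNA cassettes arranged as mirror images on either side of the 2μ origin. Each has an SNR52 promoter (an RNA polymerase III promoter), a 20-nt spacer position, the SpCas9 gRNA scaffold, a SUP4 terminator and a short CYC1 terminator fragment. Relative to pROS14, the two CAN1-targeting spacers were replaced with spacers against hexose transporter genes. The record is inconsistent about the second target: the purpose line names HXT8 and HXT1, whereas the insert name and backbone modification note give HXT8 and HXT14. No Cas9 coding sequence is annotated, so the nuclease must be supplied separately, for example by the host strain.

The plasmid belongs to a toolkit for rapid CRISPR-assisted construction of hexose-transport-deficient S. cerevisiae strains, in which paired guides allow two HXT loci to be edited at once. The depositor and sequencing-derived records differ by one nucleotide in length and show the same 16 features.
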