Features (pLannotate 1.2.2; 16 found; start..end, strand, type, name):
    522..1110    -  rep_origin     ori: high-copy-number ColE1/pMB1/pBR322/pUC origin of replication
   1281..2141    -  CDS            AmpR: β-lactamase; bla; confers resistance to ampicillin, carbenicillin, and related antibiotics
   2142..2246    -  promoter       AmpR promoter: bla
   2346..2379    -  protein_bind   loxP: Cre-mediated recombination occurs in the 8-bp core sequence (GCATACAT). Cre recombinase
   2536..3615    -  CDS            LEU2: LEU3_YEAST - Experimental evidence at protein level: Swiss-Prot protein existence level 1. Catalyzes the oxidation of 3-carboxy-2-hydroxy-4- methylpentanoate (3-isopropylmalate) to 3-carboxy-4-methyl-2- oxopentanoate. The product decarboxylates to 4-methyl-2 oxopentanoate. From Saccharomyces cerevisiae (strain ATCC 204508 / S288c) (Baker's yeast).
   4134..4685    -  CDS            RLP7 (fragment): RLP7_YEAST - Also known as RPL7. Experimental evidence at protein level: Swiss-Prot protein existence level 1. Involved in the biogenesis of the 60S ribosomal subunit. May act as a specificity factor that binds precursor rRNAs and tethers the enzymes that carry out the early 5' to 3' exonucleolytic reactions that generate the mature rRNAs. From Saccharomyces cerevisiae (strain ATCC 204508 / S288c) (Baker's yeast).
   4668..4701    -  protein_bind   loxP: Cre-mediated recombination occurs in the 8-bp core sequence (GCATACAT). Cre recombinase
   4824..5092    +  promoter       SNR52 promoter: promoter for the S. cerevisiae small nucleolar RNA gene SNR52
   5113..5187    +  misc_RNA       gRNA scaffold: guide RNA scaffold for the Streptococcus pyogenes CRISPR/Cas9 system
   5192..5211    +  terminator     SUP4 terminator: transcription terminator for the S. cerevisiae SUP4 tRNA gene
   5217..5256    +  terminator     CYC1 terminator (fragment): S. cerevisiae CYC1; transcription terminator for CYC1
   5257..6417    +  rep_origin     2μ ori: yeast 2μ plasmid origin of replication
   6418..6457    -  terminator     CYC1 terminator (fragment): S. cerevisiae CYC1; transcription terminator for CYC1
   6463..6482    -  terminator     SUP4 terminator: transcription terminator for the S. cerevisiae SUP4 tRNA gene
   6487..6561    -  misc_RNA       gRNA scaffold: guide RNA scaffold for the Streptococcus pyogenes CRISPR/Cas9 system
   6582..218     -  promoter       SNR52 promoter (across the origin): promoter for the S. cerevisiae small nucleolar RNA gene SNR52
>Addgene plasmid #113870 | pUDR211 | depositor full sequence | sequence record 214965 | pUDR211 sequence 6632 bps
CAACTTTCACTTCTACAGCGTTTGACCAAAATCTTTTGAACAGAACATTGTAGGGTGTGAAAAAATGCGC
ACCTTTACCGCTAGCCCAAGAGGGCACTACAAAATCTAGAGTTGTACTTCAAACGTACATGTAATCACCT
TGTATATACTCGAAAGAAAACATCAAGTTTCTGTATAAATATGAGTGAAAGCATAATCATACATTATCTT
TTCAAAGAAGCTCCAGCTTTTGTTCCCTTTAGTGAGGGTATTCACGTAGACGGATAGGTATAGCCAGACA
TCAGCAGCATACTTCGGGAACCGTAGGCTCTAGAGAGAGGCGGTTTGCGTATTGGGCGCTCTTCCGCTTC
CTCGCTCACTGACTCGCTGCGCTCGGTCGTTCGGCTGCGGCGAGCGGTATCAGCTCACTCAAAGGCGGTA
ATACGGTTATCCACAGAATCAGGGGATAACGCAGGAAAGAACATGTGAGCAAAAGGCCAGCAAAAGGCCA
GGAACCGTAAAAAGGCCGCGTTGCTGGCGTTTTTCCATAGGCTCCGCCCCCCTGACGAGCATCACAAAAA
TCGACGCTCAAGTCAGAGGTGGCGAAACCCGACAGGACTATAAAGATACCAGGCGTTTCCCCCTGGAAGC
TCCCTCGTGCGCTCTCCTGTTCCGACCCTGCCGCTTACCGGATACCTGTCCGCCTTTCTCCCTTCGGGAA
GCGTGGCGCTTTCTCATAGCTCACGCTGTAGGTATCTCAGTTCGGTGTAGGTCGTTCGCTCCAAGCTGGG
CTGTGTGCACGAACCCCCCGTTCAGCCCGACCGCTGCGCCTTATCCGGTAACTATCGTCTTGAGTCCAAC
CCGGTAAGACACGACTTATCGCCACTGGCAGCAGCCACTGGTAACAGGATTAGCAGAGCGAGGTATGTAG
GCGGTGCTACAGAGTTCTTGAAGTGGTGGCCTAACTACGGCTACACTAGAAGGACAGTATTTGGTATCTG
CGCTCTGCTGAAGCCAGTTACCTTCGGAAAAAGAGTTGGTAGCTCTTGATCCGGCAAACAAACCACCGCT
GGTAGCGGTGGTTTTTTTGTTTGCAAGCAGCAGATTACGCGCAGAAAAAAAGGATCTCAAGAAGATCCTT
TGATCTTTTCTACGGGGTCTGACGCTCAGTGGAACGAAAACTCACGTTAAGGGATTTTGGTCATGAGATT
ATCAAAAAGGATCTTCACCTAGATCCTTTTAAATTAAAAATGAAGTTTTAAATCAATCTAAAGTATATAT
GAGTAAACTTGGTCTGACAGTTACCAATGCTTAATCAGTGAGGCACCTATCTCAGCGATCTGTCTATTTC
GTTCATCCATAGTTGCCTGACTCCCCGTCGTGTAGATAACTACGATACGGGAGGGCTTACCATCTGGCCC
CAGTGCTGCAATGATACCGCGAGACCCACGCTCACCGGCTCCAGATTTATCAGCAATAAACCAGCCAGCC
GGAAGGGCCGAGCGCAGAAGTGGTCCTGCAACTTTATCCGCCTCCATCCAGTCTATTAATTGTTGCCGGG
AAGCTAGAGTAAGTAGTTCGCCAGTTAATAGTTTGCGCAACGTTGTTGCCATTGCTACAGGCATCGTGGT
GTCACGCTCGTCGTTTGGTATGGCTTCATTCAGCTCCGGTTCCCAACGATCAAGGCGAGTTACATGATCC
CCCATGTTGTGCAAAAAAGCGGTTAGCTCCTTCGGTCCTCCGATCGTTGTCAGAAGTAAGTTGGCCGCAG
TGTTATCACTCATGGTTATGGCAGCACTGCATAATTCTCTTACTGTCATGCCATCCGTAAGATGCTTTTC
TGTGACTGGTGAGTACTCAACCAAGTCATTCTGAGAATAGTGTATGCGGCGACCGAGTTGCTCTTGCCCG
GCGTCAATACGGGATAATACCGCGCCACATAGCAGAACTTTAAAAGTGCTCATCATTGGAAAACGTTCTT
CGGGGCGAAAACTCTCAAGGATCTTACCGCTGTTGAGATCCAGTTCGATGTAACCCACTCGTGCACCCAA
CTGATCTTCAGCATCTTTTACTTTCACCAGCGTTTCTGGGTGAGCAAAAACAGGAAGGCAAAATGCCGCA
AAAAAGGGAATAAGGGCGACACGGAAATGTTGAATACTCATACTCTTCCTTTTTCAATATTATTGAAGCA
TTTATCAGGGTTATTGTCTCATGAGCGGATACATATTTGAATGTATTTAGAAAAATAAACAAATAGGGGT
TCCGCGCACTCGAGACTATATGTGAAGGCATGGCTATGGCACGGCAGACATTCCGCCAGATCATCAATAG
GCACCTTCGTACGCTGCAGGTCGACAACCCTTAATATAACTTCGTATAATGTATGCTATACGAAGTTATT
AGGTCTAGAGATCCGCAGGCTAACCGGAACCTGTATTATTTAGTTTATGCTACGTTAAATAAAGACCTTT
CGTTCACATAACTGAATGTGTAATGGCCTTGAGATTTCAAGCATACCAAGTTGGTGGAGACGGGGTCGTT
ACAAAAGACTCTTTAAGCCAAGATTTCCTTGACAGCCTTGGCGATAGCATCGCCAACCTCAGTGGTAGAG
TTAGAACCACCAAGGTCACCGGTTCTGACACCTGCATCCAAGACATTTCTAACAGCTTCTTCAAGAGCCC
TACCTTCTTCAACCAAATCCAAGGATAACTTCAACATCATAGCTGCAGATAAGATGGTAGCAATTGGGTT
AACCTTGTTTGCTGGTAAATCTGGGGCAGAACCATGACATGGTTCGTACAAACCGAATGCCTTGTTAGTG
TCAGGTAGGGAAGCTAGAGATGCAGAAGGTAATAAACCCAAAGAACCTGGAATAACAGAGGCTTCATCGG
AGATAATATCACCAAACATGTTGTTGGTAATAACAACACCGTTTAGCTTAGTTGGTGATTTAACCAAAAT
CATAGCAGCAGAGTCGATCAATTGGTGCTGAACAGTTAATTGTGGGAACTCAGTCTTGATGGTTTCTTCA
ACAGTCTTTCTCCACAATCTGGAAGAGGCAAGCACGTTAGCCTTGTCAAGAGACCAGATTGGTAATGGTG
GGTTTTGTTGCAATGCCAAGAAAGCAGCCATTCTTGTAATTCTTTGAACTTCAGGAACACTGTATTTCTC
AGAGTCCCAAGCAACTCCGTCACCTTCATCTTCTTTTCTTTCACCAAAGTAGATACCACCAACCAATTCT
CTAACGACGACGAAATCGGTACCCTTTGCATATTCAGGCTTCAAAGGAGAAAGATCTAGTAAAGAATCAG
AAGCAAAGTTACATGGTCTCAAGTTGGCGTATAGACCCAATTCCTTTCTGATCTTCAATAGACCTTGTTC
TGGTCTAACTGCGCCCGTACCCCATTTTGGACCACCAACAGCACCTAGTAAGACAGCATCGGCTTTCTTA
GAGGCTTCTAGAGCTTCATCTGGTAAAGGAGTGCCAGTGGCATCGATGGCAGCACCCCCGATCAAGTGAT
GTTGGAAATTGAACTTAATTTCTGGACGGACTTCAGCAATGGCATTCAAGACCTTAATAGCTTCGTCAGT
AACTTCTTTACCGACGTGATCACCCGGTAGGACAACGATATTCTTAGACATGGTATAATCTGTGTAGTGT
GGGATACTTTTTACTTCTTCAAATAGGTATCAACAATAAAAATAAATCGAAGCAAATGTAGGAATGCGTT
AAAGCAGATGTACTTACTTAGAGTACATAGATATATTTATATAATTCAATATATAAAAGTATATGAAGCA
TCTGATGTTGAACCTGTCATGACTCTAAACTGGAATGGGTAGTTATGCTTCTGAAGGTTTTCCGTTAGAA
AATGAGTGCAGGGATCAGGCCCGGAACCGGTTTTAGCCTGAAAGGAAAAGAAAAAAATGCGGTGATTACT
AGCACGTGACTGCGCTGAATTGGAATCCACCACAAGTACAGCGAATGGCAAGAGGGAAGGGGAATATATT
GTGCCTGGCGGTAGTCTGCTATATCAAATGTTAAACATAACTAAATGCAGTAGTGAATAGAGTAATGTAT
TTCTACATATGTGGGTAGGGCCAATGGGAGCCCGATGTCTATTGTACAGATATTTTCCTTTTATAGTTAA
TCAATTCAACTTGGAAATCATTGAGTCGATATCTACTTGGATAACTGGAGCCGTGGCAGCGTTTGAAATT
TGACGAGTCTTCTTGTTTTGTTCGCGCATTTTCAGTTTATTCAAACGGGAGATGGCACCGAATCCACTGA
CTTCTCTGTTCAATTTGAATGGTAATAGGAAGAAAGTACATTTCGAGAAATTTTCGCCCAACGTCGAAAT
CTCATGGATGATATCCTCGATACAAATGACACCTTCATCACCTAATTTCTCTTCAACGATATTGTTGTCA
TTCAAGATTATCTCTTTTGGTTCTTTATCTTCTGGCCTTTGCCACATTATTCTAGATCTCTTTTGGATTA
AAGAACGGATAGATGCAAGTGAAGGTTGTCCGATAACAATATATGGTGATACAAGTTTCAACAATGGGTA
CACGTCCTTGGTAAGTTTGATGAAAACACCAGTGTTCAACTCAACAAGTCTCAAAAGAGATAACACTTTG
TAAGCCTTTGCTGGGATCTTCACAGCGAGCTCTCGAGAACCCTTAATATAACTTCGTATAATGTATGCTA
TACGAAGTTATTAGGTGATATCAGATCCACTAGTGGCCTATGCCACCTTTCGAGAGGACGATGCCCGTGT
CTAAATGATTCGACCAGCCTAAGAATGTTCAACCCCTCACTAAAGGGAACAAAAGCTGGAGCTTCTTTGA
AAAGATAATGTATGATTATGCTTTCACTCATATTTATACAGAAACTTGATGTTTTCTTTCGAGTATATAC
AAGGTGATTACATGTACGTTTGAAGTACAACTCTAGATTTTGTAGTGCCCTCTTGGGCTAGCGGTAAAGG
TGCGCATTTTTTCACACCCTACAATGTTCTGTTCAAAAGATTTTGGTCAAACGCTGTAGAAGTGAAAGTT
GGTGCGCATGTTTCGGCGTTCGAAACTTCTCCGCAGTGAAAGATAAATGATCGAAATAATCACATAACAT
ACGTTTTAGAGCTAGAAATAGCAAGTTAAAATAAGGCTAGTCCGTTATCAACTTGAAAAAGTGGCACCGA
GTCGGTGGTGCTTTTTTTGTTTTTTATGTCTTCGAGTCATGTAATTAGTTATGTCACGCTTACGTTCACG
CCCTCCACGCATTTAAGCATAAACACGCACTATGCCGTTCTTCTCATGTATATATATATACAGGCAACAC
GCAGATATAGGTGCGACGTGAACAGTGAGCTGTATGTGCGCAGCTCGCGTTGCATTTTCGGAAGCGCTCG
TTTTCGGAAACGCTTTGAAGTTCCTATTCCGAAGTTCCTATTCTGTAGAAAGTATAGGAACTTCAGAGCG
CTTTTGAAAACCAAAAGCGCTCTGAAGACGCACTTTCAAAAAACCAAAAACGCACCGGACTGTAACGAGC
TACTAAAATATTGCGAATACCGCTTCCACAAACATTGCTCAAAAGTATCTCTTTGCTATATATCTCTGTG
CTATATCCCTATATAACCTACCCATCCACCTTTCGCTCCTTGAACTTGCATCTAAACTCGACCTCTACAT
TTTTTATGTTTATCTCTAGTATTACTCTTTAGACAAAAAAATTGTAGTAAGAACTATTCATAGAGTGAAT
CGAAAACAATACGAAAATGTAAACATTTCCTATACGTAGTATATAGAGACAAAATAGAAGAAACCGTTCA
TAATTTTCTGACCAATGAAGAATCATCAACGCTATCACTTTCTGTTCACAAAGTATGCGCAATCCACATC
GGTATAGAATATAATCGGGGATGCCTTTATCTTGAAAAAATGCACCCGCAGCTTCGCTAGTAATCAGTAA
ACGCGGGAAGTGGAGTCAGGCTTTTTTTATGGAAGAGAAAATAGACACCAAAGTAGCCTTCTTCTAACCT
TAACGGACCTACAGTGCAAAAAGTTATCAAGAGACTGCATTATAGAGCGCACAAAGGAGAAAAAAAGTAA
TCTAAGATGCTTTGTTAGAAAAATAGCGCTCTCGGGATGCATTTTTGTAGAACAAAAAAGAAGTATAGAT
TCTTTGTTGGTAAAATAGCGCTCTCGCGTTGCATTTCTGTTCTGTAAAAATGCAGCTCAGATTCTTTGTT
TGAAAAATTAGCGCTCTCGCGTTGCATTTTTGTTTTACAAAAATGAAGCACAGATTCTTCGTTGGTAAAA
TAGCGCTTTCGCGTTGCATTTCTGTTCTGTAAAAATGCAGCTCAGATTCTTTGTTTGAAAAATTAGCGCT
CTCGCGTTGCATTTTTGTTCTACAAAATGAAGCACAGATGCTTCGTTGGAGGGCGTGAACGTAAGCGTGA
CATAACTAATTACATGACTCGAAGACATAAAAAACAAAAAAAGCACCACCGACTCGGTGCCACTTTTTCA
AGTTGATAACGGACTAGCCTTATTTTAACTTGCTATTTCTAGCTCTAAAACATAATAAATTCAAATGTGT
TGATCATTTATCTTTCACTGCGGAGAAGTTTCGAACGCCGAAACATGCGCAC
