Features (pLannotate 1.2.2; 16 found; start..end, strand, type, name):
    522..1110    -  rep_origin     ori: high-copy-number ColE1/pMB1/pBR322/pUC origin of replication
   1281..2141    -  CDS            AmpR: β-lactamase; bla; confers resistance to ampicillin, carbenicillin, and related antibiotics
   2142..2246    -  promoter       AmpR promoter: bla
   2346..2379    -  protein_bind   loxP: Cre-mediated recombination occurs in the 8-bp core sequence (GCATACAT). Cre recombinase
   2536..3615    -  CDS            LEU2: LEU3_YEAST - Experimental evidence at protein level: Swiss-Prot protein existence level 1. Catalyzes the oxidation of 3-carboxy-2-hydroxy-4- methylpentanoate (3-isopropylmalate) to 3-carboxy-4-methyl-2- oxopentanoate. The product decarboxylates to 4-methyl-2 oxopentanoate. From Saccharomyces cerevisiae (strain ATCC 204508 / S288c) (Baker's yeast).
   4136..4687    -  CDS            RLP7 (fragment): RLP7_YEAST - Also known as RPL7. Experimental evidence at protein level: Swiss-Prot protein existence level 1. Involved in the biogenesis of the 60S ribosomal subunit. May act as a specificity factor that binds precursor rRNAs and tethers the enzymes that carry out the early 5' to 3' exonucleolytic reactions that generate the mature rRNAs. From Saccharomyces cerevisiae (strain ATCC 204508 / S288c) (Baker's yeast).
   4670..4703    -  protein_bind   loxP: Cre-mediated recombination occurs in the 8-bp core sequence (GCATACAT). Cre recombinase
   4825..5093    +  promoter       SNR52 promoter: promoter for the S. cerevisiae small nucleolar RNA gene SNR52
   5114..5188    +  misc_RNA       gRNA scaffold: guide RNA scaffold for the Streptococcus pyogenes CRISPR/Cas9 system
   5193..5212    +  terminator     SUP4 terminator: transcription terminator for the S. cerevisiae SUP4 tRNA gene
   5218..5257    +  terminator     CYC1 terminator (fragment): S. cerevisiae CYC1; transcription terminator for CYC1
   5258..6418    +  rep_origin     2μ ori: yeast 2μ plasmid origin of replication
   6419..6458    -  terminator     CYC1 terminator (fragment): S. cerevisiae CYC1; transcription terminator for CYC1
   6464..6483    -  terminator     SUP4 terminator: transcription terminator for the S. cerevisiae SUP4 tRNA gene
   6488..6562    -  misc_RNA       gRNA scaffold: guide RNA scaffold for the Streptococcus pyogenes CRISPR/Cas9 system
   6583..218     -  promoter       SNR52 promoter (across the origin): promoter for the S. cerevisiae small nucleolar RNA gene SNR52
>Addgene plasmid #113870 | pUDR211 | addgene full sequence | sequence record 220904 | Addgene NGS Result
CAACTTTCACTTCTACAGCGTTTGACCAAAATCTTTTGAACAGAACATTGTAGGGTGTGAAAAAATGCGC
ACCTTTACCGCTAGCCCAAGAGGGCACTACAAAATCTAGAGTTGTACTTCAAACGTACATGTAATCACCT
TGTATATACTCGAAAGAAAACATCAAGTTTCTGTATAAATATGAGTGAAAGCATAATCATACATTATCTT
TTCAAAGAAGCTCCAGCTTTTGTTCCCTTTAGTGAGGGTATTCACGTAGACGGATAGGTATAGCCAGACA
TCAGCAGCATACTTCGGGAACCGTAGGCTCTAGAGAGAGGCGGTTTGCGTATTGGGCGCTCTTCCGCTTC
CTCGCTCACTGACTCGCTGCGCTCGGTCGTTCGGCTGCGGCGAGCGGTATCAGCTCACTCAAAGGCGGTA
ATACGGTTATCCACAGAATCAGGGGATAACGCAGGAAAGAACATGTGAGCAAAAGGCCAGCAAAAGGCCA
GGAACCGTAAAAAGGCCGCGTTGCTGGCGTTTTTCCATAGGCTCCGCCCCCCTGACGAGCATCACAAAAA
TCGACGCTCAAGTCAGAGGTGGCGAAACCCGACAGGACTATAAAGATACCAGGCGTTTCCCCCTGGAAGC
TCCCTCGTGCGCTCTCCTGTTCCGACCCTGCCGCTTACCGGATACCTGTCCGCCTTTCTCCCTTCGGGAA
GCGTGGCGCTTTCTCATAGCTCACGCTGTAGGTATCTCAGTTCGGTGTAGGTCGTTCGCTCCAAGCTGGG
CTGTGTGCACGAACCCCCCGTTCAGCCCGACCGCTGCGCCTTATCCGGTAACTATCGTCTTGAGTCCAAC
CCGGTAAGACACGACTTATCGCCACTGGCAGCAGCCACTGGTAACAGGATTAGCAGAGCGAGGTATGTAG
GCGGTGCTACAGAGTTCTTGAAGTGGTGGCCTAACTACGGCTACACTAGAAGGACAGTATTTGGTATCTG
CGCTCTGCTGAAGCCAGTTACCTTCGGAAAAAGAGTTGGTAGCTCTTGATCCGGCAAACAAACCACCGCT
GGTAGCGGTGGTTTTTTTGTTTGCAAGCAGCAGATTACGCGCAGAAAAAAAGGATCTCAAGAAGATCCTT
TGATCTTTTCTACGGGGTCTGACGCTCAGTGGAACGAAAACTCACGTTAAGGGATTTTGGTCATGAGATT
ATCAAAAAGGATCTTCACCTAGATCCTTTTAAATTAAAAATGAAGTTTTAAATCAATCTAAAGTATATAT
GAGTAAACTTGGTCTGACAGTTACCAATGCTTAATCAGTGAGGCACCTATCTCAGCGATCTGTCTATTTC
GTTCATCCATAGTTGCCTGACTCCCCGTCGTGTAGATAACTACGATACGGGAGGGCTTACCATCTGGCCC
CAGTGCTGCAATGATACCGCGAGACCCACGCTCACCGGCTCCAGATTTATCAGCAATAAACCAGCCAGCC
GGAAGGGCCGAGCGCAGAAGTGGTCCTGCAACTTTATCCGCCTCCATCCAGTCTATTAATTGTTGCCGGG
AAGCTAGAGTAAGTAGTTCGCCAGTTAATAGTTTGCGCAACGTTGTTGCCATTGCTACAGGCATCGTGGT
GTCACGCTCGTCGTTTGGTATGGCTTCATTCAGCTCCGGTTCCCAACGATCAAGGCGAGTTACATGATCC
CCCATGTTGTGCAAAAAAGCGGTTAGCTCCTTCGGTCCTCCGATCGTTGTCAGAAGTAAGTTGGCCGCAG
TGTTATCACTCATGGTTATGGCAGCACTGCATAATTCTCTTACTGTCATGCCATCCGTAAGATGCTTTTC
TGTGACTGGTGAGTACTCAACCAAGTCATTCTGAGAATAGTGTATGCGGCGACCGAGTTGCTCTTGCCCG
GCGTCAATACGGGATAATACCGCGCCACATAGCAGAACTTTAAAAGTGCTCATCATTGGAAAACGTTCTT
CGGGGCGAAAACTCTCAAGGATCTTACCGCTGTTGAGATCCAGTTCGATGTAACCCACTCGTGCACCCAA
CTGATCTTCAGCATCTTTTACTTTCACCAGCGTTTCTGGGTGAGCAAAAACAGGAAGGCAAAATGCCGCA
AAAAAGGGAATAAGGGCGACACGGAAATGTTGAATACTCATACTCTTCCTTTTTCAATATTATTGAAGCA
TTTATCAGGGTTATTGTCTCATGAGCGGATACATATTTGAATGTATTTAGAAAAATAAACAAATAGGGGT
TCCGCGCACTCGAGACTATATGTGAAGGCATGGCTATGGCACGGCAGACATTCCGCCAGATCATCAATAG
GCACGTTCGTACGCTGCAGGTCGACAACCCTTAATATAACTTCGTATAATGTATGCTATACGAAGTTATT
AGGTCTAGAGATCCGCAGGCTAACCGGAACCTGTATTATTTAGTTTATGCTACGTTAAATAAAGACCTTT
CGTTCACATAACTGAATGTGTAATGGCCTTGAGATTTCAAGCATACCAAGTTGGTGGAGACGGGGTCGTT
ACAAAAGACTCTTTAAGCCAAGATTTCCTTGACAGCCTTGGCGATAGCATCGCCAACCTCAGTGGTAGAG
TTAGAACCACCAAGGTCACCGGTTCTGACACCTGCATCCAAGACATTTCTAACAGCTTCTTCAAGAGCCC
TACCTTCTTCAACCAAATCCAAGGATAACTTCAACATCATAGCTGCAGATAAGATGGTAGCAATTGGGTT
AACCTTGTTTGCTGGTAAATCTGGGGCAGAACCATGACATGGTTCGTACAAACCGAATGCCTTGTTAGTG
TCAGGTAGGGAAGCTAGAGATGCAGAAGGTAATAAACCCAAAGAACCTGGAATAACAGAGGCTTCATCGG
AGATAATATCACCAAACATGTTGTTGGTAATAACAACACCGTTTAGCTTAGTTGGTGATTTAACCAAAAT
CATAGCAGCAGAGTCGATCAATTGGTGCTGAACAGTTAATTGTGGGAACTCAGTCTTGATGGTTTCTTCA
ACAGTCTTTCTCCACAATCTGGAAGAGGCAAGCACGTTAGCCTTGTCAAGAGACCAGATTGGTAATGGTG
GGTTTTGTTGCAATGCCAAGAAAGCAGCCATTCTTGTAATTCTTTGAACTTCAGGAACACTGTATTTCTC
AGAGTCCCAAGCAACTCCGTCACCTTCATCTTCTTTTCTTTCACCAAAGTAGATACCACCAACCAATTCT
CTAACGACGACGAAATCGGTACCCTTTGCATATTCAGGCTTCAAAGGAGAAAGATCTAGTAAAGAATCAG
AAGCAAAGTTACATGGTCTCAAGTTGGCGTATAGACCCAATTCCTTTCTGATCTTCAATAGACCTTGTTC
TGGTCTAACTGCGCCCGTACCCCATTTTGGACCACCAACAGCACCTAGTAAGACAGCATCGGCTTTCTTA
GAGGCTTCTAGAGCTTCATCTGGTAAAGGAGTGCCAGTGGCATCGATGGCAGCACCCCCGATCAAGTGAT
GTTGGAAATTGAACTTAATTTCTGGACGGACTTCAGCAATGGCATTCAAGACCTTAATAGCTTCGTCAGT
AACTTCTTTACCGACGTGATCACCCGGTAGGACAACGATATTCTTAGACATGGTATAATCTGTGTAGTGT
GGGATACTTTTTACTTCTTCAAATAGGTATCAACAATAAAAATAAATCGAAGCAAATGTAGGAATGCGTT
AAAGCAGATGTACTTACTTAGAGTACATAGATATATTTATATAATTCAATATATAAAAGTATATGAAGCA
TCTGATGTTGAACCTGTCATGACTCTAAACTGGAATGGGTAGTTATGCTTCTGAAGGTTTTCCGTTAGAA
AATGAGTGCAGGGATCAGGCCCGGAACCGGTTTTAGCCTGAAAGGAAAAGAAAAAAATGCGGTGATTACT
AGCACGTGACTGCGCTGAATTGGAATCTACCACAAGTACAGCGAATGGCAAGAGGGAAGGGGAATATATT
GTGCCTGGCGGTAGCGTCTGCTATATCAAATGTTAAACATAACTAAATGCAGTAGTGAATAGAGTAATGT
ATTTCTACATATGTGGGTAGGGCCAATGGGAGCCCGATGTCTATTGTACAGATATTTTCCTTTTATAGTT
AATCAATTCAACTTGGAAATCATTGAGTCGATATCTACTTGGATAACTGGAGCCGTGGCAGCGTTTGAAA
TTTGACGAGTCTTCTTGTTTTGTTCGCGCATTTTCAGTTTATTCAAACGGGAGATGGCACCGAATCCACT
GACTTCTCTGTTCAATTTGAATGGTAATAGGAAGAAAGTACATTTCGAGAAATTTTCGCCCAACGTCGAA
ATCTCATGGATGATATCCTCGATACAAATGACACCTTCATCACCTAATTTCTCTTCAACGATATTGTTGT
CATTCAAGATTATCTCTTTTGGTTCTTTATCTTCTGGCCTTTGCCACATTATTCTAGATCTCTTTTGGAT
TAAAGAACGGATAGATGCAAGTGAAGGTTGTCCGATAACAATATATGGTGATACAAGTTTCAACAATGGG
TACACGTCCTTGGTAAGTTTGATGAAAACACCAGTGTTCAACTCAACAAGTCTCAAAAGAGATAACACTT
TGTAAGCCTTTGCTGGGATCTTCACAGCGAGCTCTCGAGAACCCTTAATATAACTTCGTATAATGTATGC
TATACGAAGTTATTAGGTGATATCAGATCCACTAGTGGCCTATGCCACCTTTCGAGAGGACGATGCCCGT
GTCTAAATGATCGACCAGCCTAAGAATGTTCAACCCCTCACTAAAGGGAACAAAAGCTGGAGCTTCTTTG
AAAAGATAATGTATGATTATGCTTTCACTCATATTTATACAGAAACTTGATGTTTTCTTTCGAGTATATA
CAAGGTGATTACATGTACGTTTGAAGTACAACTCTAGATTTTGTAGTGCCCTCTTGGGCTAGCGGTAAAG
GTGCGCATTTTTTCACACCCTACAATGTTCTGTTCAAAAGATTTTGGTCAAACGCTGTAGAAGTGAAAGT
TGGTGCGCATGTTTCGGCGTTCGAAACTTCTCCGCAGTGAAAGATAAATGATCGAAATAATCACATAACA
TACGTTTTAGAGCTAGAAATAGCAAGTTAAAATAAGGCTAGTCCGTTATCAACTTGAAAAAGTGGCACCG
AGTCGGTGGTGCTTTTTTTGTTTTTTATGTCTTCGAGTCATGTAATTAGTTATGTCACGCTTACGTTCAC
GCCCTCCACGCATTTAAGCATAAACACGCACTATGCCGTTCTTCTCATGTATATATATATACAGGCAACA
CGCAGATATAGGTGCGACGTGAACAGTGAGCTGTATGTGCGCAGCTCGCGTTGCATTTTCGGAAGCGCTC
GTTTTCGGAAACGCTTTGAAGTTCCTATTCCGAAGTTCCTATTCTGTAGAAAGTATAGGAACCTCAGAGC
GCTTTTGAAAACCAAAAGCGCTCTGAAGACGCACTTTCAAAAAACCAAAAACGCACCGGACTGTAACGAG
CTACTAAAATATTGCGAATACCGCTTCCACAAACATTGCTCAAAAGTATCTCTTTGCTATATATCTCTGT
GCTATATCCCTATATAACCTACCCATCCACCTTTCGCTCCTTGAACTTGCATCTAAACTCGACCTCTACA
TTTTTTATGTTTATCTCTAGTATTACTCTTTAGACAAAAAAATTGTAGTAAGAACTATTCATAGAGTGAA
TCGAAAACAATACGAAAATGTAAACATTTCCTATACGTAGTATATAGAGACAAAATAGAAGAAACCGTTC
ATAATTTTCTGACCAATGAAGAATCATCAACGCTATCACTTTCTGTTCACAAAGTATGCGCAATCCACAT
CGGTATAGAATATAATCGGGGATGCCTTCATCTTGAAAAGATGCACCCGCAGCTTCGCTAGTAATCAGTA
AACGCGGGAAGTGGAGTCAGGCTTTTTTTATGGAAGAGAAAATAGACACCAAAGTAGCCTTCTTCTAACC
TTAACGGACCTACAGTGCAAAAAGTTATCAAGAGACTGCATTATAGAGCGCACAAAGGAGAAAAAAAGTA
ATCTAAGATGCTTTGTTAGAAAAATAGCGCTCTCGGGATGCATTTTTGTAGAACAAAAAAGAAGTATAGA
TTCTTTGTTGGTAAAATAGCGCTCTCGCGTTGCATTTCTGTTCTGTAAAAATGCAGCTCAGATTCTTTGT
TTGAAAAATTAGCGCTCTCGCGTTGCATTTTTGTTTTACAAAAATGAAGCACAGATTCTTCGTTGGTAAA
ATAGCGCTTTCGCGTTGCATTTCTGTTCTGTAAAAATGCAGCTCAGATTCTTTGTTTGAAAAATTAGCGC
TCTCGCGTTGCATTTTTGTTCTACAAAATGAAGCACAGATGCTTCGTTGGAGGGCGTGAACGTAAGCGTG
ACATAACTAATTACATGACTCGAAGACATAAAAAACAAAAAAAGCACCACCGACTCGGTGCCACTTTTTC
AAGTTGATAACGGACTAGCCTTATTTTAACTTGCTATTTCTAGCTCTAAAACATAATAAATTCAAATGTG
TTGATCATTTATCTTTCACTGCGGAGAAGTTTCGAACGCCGAAACATGCGCAC
